>Addgene plasmid #64397 | pOAGFPR | addgene partial sequence | sequence record 114616 | T7 5'-TAATACGACTCACTATAGGG-3'
TAGTTTAATCTACCTTATACACAGACAAGTTTACAAACCTTGCAAGCCATGACAATATGGTTTATGCCTA
ACAGCCTGTAGAAAAACACAAACTTAGTTTCAGAAAATGATGCAATATAGACCAGTGATTGACATGTAAA
GCGAAAAAGATGAGACATATTGCCAACTATCAAGCTTTCTTGATAGTCGAAAGATGATACATGTAATGGA
AAAGCAACTTTTATGATCAATCCAACAATAACATTTGTAGGTAGTGCCACCAAACACAACATACCAAATA
ATCAGCTCGAGAAGCATACAAGCACTTTTTAAGGAAAAGCAAATGCAAAAATGAAAAGAAACTATGCCAT
GGCAGATATAAATAGACCTGCACCATGAAGATGCTCCTCCATCATTCCATCCCTCACACACCGAGAGCAC
AAACATTAAAACCTAGCAAGCAGTATCAACACGGATCCTAAAGCAAGCAAGAGCAATAAACAATGGCTAG
CAAGGGCGAGGAGCTGTTCACCGGGGTGGTGCCCATCCTGGTCGAGCTGGACGGCGACGTAAACGGCCAC
AAGTTCAGCGTGTCCGGCGAGGGCGAGGGCGATGCCACCTACGGCAAGCTGACCCTGAAGTTCATCTGCA
CCACCGGCAAGCTGCCCGTGCCCTGGCCCACCCTCGTGACCACCTTCACCTACGGCGTGCAGTGCTTCAG
CCGCTACCCCGACCACATGAAGCAGCACGACTTCTTCAAGTCCGCCATGCCCGAAGGCTACGTCCAGGAG
CGCACCATCTTCTTCAAGGACGACGGCAACTACAAGACCCGCGCCGAGGTGAAGTTCGAGGGCGACACCC
TGGTGAACCGCATCGAGCTGAAGGGCATCGACTTCA
