>Addgene plasmid #64397 | pOAGFPR | addgene partial sequence | sequence record 115363 | EGFP-C 5'-CATGGTCCTGCTGGAGTTCGTG-3'
GTAAAGCGGCCGGGCTGCGAGGAGTCTGGTGGCAACTAAGCCGTCATCGTCATATATAGCCTCGTTTAAT
TGTTCATCTCTGATTCGATGATGTCTCCCACCTTGTTTCGTGTGTTCCCAGTTTGTTCATCGTCTTTTGA
TTTTACCGGCCGTGCTCTGCTTTTGTTTTTGTTTCACCTGATCTCTCTCTGACTTGATGTAAGAGTGGTA
TCTGCTACGACTATATGTTGTTGGGTGAGGCATATGTGAATGAAATCTATGAAAGCTCCGGCTATATATA
TTTATACAAAGGGTATGAGATGGATGTGAATCCTAGAGCATATGTGTCCAACAATCAATTCGTCGAGGGG
GAGCTTCAGCTGCTCGAGTTCTATAGTGTCACCTAAATCGTATGTGTATGATACATAAGGTTATGTATTA
ATTGTAGCCGCGTTCTAACGACAATATGTCCATATGGTGCACTCTCAGTACAATCTGCTCTGATGCCGCA
TAGTTAAGCCAGCCCCGACACCCGCCAACACCCGCTGACGCGCCCTGACGGGCTTGTCTGCTCCCGGCAT
CCGCTTACAGACAAGCTGTGACCGTCTCCGGGAGCTGCATGTGTCAGAGGTTTTCACCGTCATCACCGAA
ACGCGCGAGACGAAAGGGCCTCGTGATACGCCTATTTTTATAGGTTAATGTCATGATAATAATGGTTTCT
TAGACGTCAGGTGGCACTTTTCGGGGAAATGTGCGCGGAACCCCTATTTGTTTATTTTTCTAAATACATT
CAAATATGTATCCGCTCATGAGACAATAACCCTGATAAATGCTTCAATAATATTGAAAAAGG
