[The description below was written by a language model from this plasmid's Addgene catalogue record.]
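Description:
pOAGFPR is a plant expression plasmid built on pGGFPR, a GFP reporter vector derived from the small bacterial cloning plasmid pSP72. It is propagated in E. coli under ampicillin selection. The record gives no copy number and lists neither a plant selectable marker nor T-DNA borders, so nothing in it indicates a binary vector for Agrobacterium-mediated transfer. No delivery method is stated.

The payload is a promoter-reporter cassette. A 473 bp fragment of the avenin gene promoter from oat (Avena sativa) sits upstream of a green fluorescent protein coding sequence carried on the backbone, and an rbcS terminator follows to provide transcript termination and polyadenylation signals. Avenins are seed storage proteins of oat, so this promoter would be expected to direct expression mainly in developing grain. GFP fluorescence then provides a visible readout of where and how strongly the promoter is active. Although the catalogue lists GFP as a "C-terminal tag", the insert is a promoter rather than a coding sequence, so the arrangement is best read as a transcriptional fusion in which the avenin promoter drives GFP.

The associated publication concerns cis-acting elements that underlie high-level endosperm-specific expression from an oat globulin promoter. pOAGFPR fits that context as one of a set of cereal storage-protein promoter–GFP constructs used to assess and compare promoter strength and tissue specificity. No feature table was supplied, so the exact GFP variant, the source species of the rbcS terminator and the cloning junctions cannot be confirmed from the record.
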