Addgene plasmid #64397: pOAGFPR
Purpose: Oat avenin promoter driving GFP expression
Depositing lab: Claudia Vickers. Depositing organization: University of Queensland. Publication: A novel cis-acting element, ESP, contributes to high-level endosperm-specific expression in an oat globulin promoter. Vickers CE, Xue G, Gresshoff PM. Plant Mol Biol. 2006 Sep;62(1-2):195-214. Epub 2006 Aug 17. 10.1007/s11103-006-9014-1 PubMed 16915522.
Backbone
  Vector backbone: pGGFPR (pSP72)
  Vector type: Plant Expression
Growth in bacteria
  Bacterial resistance: Ampicillin, 100 μg/mL
  Growth temperature: 37°C
  Growth strain: DH5alpha
  Copy number: Unknown
Gene/Insert
  Gene/Insert name: Oat avenin promoter
  Species: Avena sativa
  Insert size (bp): 473
  GenBank ID: AY294282.1
  Promoter: Oat avenin
  Tag / fusion protein: GFP (C terminal on backbone)
  Cloning method: Unknown
  Sequencing primers: 5′ T7; 3′ EGFP-C
Terms and licenses: Academic/Nonprofit Terms; Industry Terms: Not Available to Industry
Depositor comments: Avenin gene promoter from oat fused to green fluorescent protein, followed by an rbcS terminator
How to cite: pOAGFPR was a gift from Claudia Vickers (Addgene plasmid # 64397 ; http://n2t.net/addgene:64397 ; RRID:Addgene_64397)
